Addgene plasmid #182169: p{3P3-mTurquoise::GW,attB}
Purpose: fluorescent reporter gene with intron containing Gateway cloning cassette
Depositing lab: David Stern. Depositing organization: HHMI, Janelia Research Campus. Publication: Transgenic tools for targeted chromosome rearrangements allow construction of balancer chromosomes in non-melanogaster Drosophila species. Stern DL. G3 (Bethesda). 2022 Feb 10. pii: 6526388. doi: 10.1093/g3journal/jkac030. PubMed 35143616.
Backbone
  Vector backbone: pBluescript II KS
  Vector type: Insect Expression
Growth in bacteria
  Bacterial resistance: Chloramphenicol and Ampicillin, 25 & 100 μg/mL
  Growth temperature: 37°C
  Growth strain: ccdB Survival
  Copy number: High Copy
Gene/Insert
  Gene/Insert name: mTurquoise
  Species: Other
  Cloning method: Gibson Cloning
Terms and licenses: Academic/Nonprofit Terms; Industry Terms: Not Available to Industry
Depositor comments: Please visit https://www.biorxiv.org/content/10.1101/2021.11.18.469106v1.full for bioRxiv preprint.
How to cite: p{3P3-mTurquoise::GW,attB} was a gift from David Stern (Addgene plasmid # 182169 ; http://n2t.net/addgene:182169 ; RRID:Addgene_182169)
