[The description below was written by a language model from this plasmid's Addgene catalogue record and pLannotate feature annotations shown in this document.]
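Description:
p{3P3-mTurquoise::GW,attB} is an insect (Drosophila) transgenesis and expression plasmid built on pBluescript II KS. It retains the backbone's high-copy ColE1/pUC origin, f1 origin, ampicillin resistance gene, and flanking T3/T7 promoters and lac elements. A second bacterial marker, chloramphenicol resistance, sits inside a Gateway cassette that also carries the ccdB toxin gene. The plasmid is therefore selected on both antibiotics and must be propagated in a ccdB-tolerant strain.

The payload is a cyan fluorescent reporter, mTurquoise, whose coding sequence is split by an intron. In the annotation, a fragment of the Drosophila hsp70 promoter lies just upstream of the main part of the mTurquoise reading frame. The name indicates 3xP3 regulation, an eye-specific artificial enhancer usually paired with an hsp70 core promoter, although the 3xP3 element itself was not annotated. The first mTurquoise segment is followed by a stretch matching the white gene, then the attR2–ccdB–CmR–attR1 Gateway cassette, which spans the sequence origin. A second white-derived stretch and a short GFP-family fragment (called as Sapphire) come next, the latter most plausibly being the remaining end of the mTurquoise coding sequence. The white-matching segments presumably supply the intron sequence. This layout fits the stated purpose, in which an LR reaction places any sequence of interest within the reporter's intron while splicing should still yield functional fluorescent protein.

Downstream lie a partial loxP match and a φC31 attB site, which allows integrase-mediated insertion into genomic attP landing sites. The associated publication concerns tools for targeted chromosome rearrangements and balancer chromosome construction in non-melanogaster Drosophila species. The record does not specify what is meant to be cloned into the intron.
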