Features (pLannotate 1.2.2; 27 found; start..end, strand, type, name):
    150..434     +  CDS            mini-white (fragment): Drosophila white gene eye color pigment; white; This is a modified version of the white gene lacking part of the first intron.
    423..518     +  CDS            Sapphire (fragment): Sapphire is a basic (constitutively fluorescent) long stokes shift fluorescent protein published in 1998, derived from Aequorea victoria. It is reported to be a rapidly-maturing weak dimer with low acid sensitivity.
   1368..1399    -  protein_bind   loxP (fragment): Cre-mediated recombination occurs in the 8-bp core sequence (GCATACAT). Cre recombinase
   1400..1420    +  misc_feature   MCS (fragment): pBluescript multiple cloning site
   1442..1511    +  protein_bind   attB: attB site for the φC31 integrase (Groth et al., 2000) phage φC31 integrase
   1730..1748    -  promoter       T3 promoter: promoter for bacteriophage T3 RNA polymerase
   1793..1809    -  protein_bind   lac operator: The lac repressor binds to the lac operator to inhibit transcription in E. coli. This inhibition can be relieved by adding lactose or isopropyl-β-D-thiogalactopyranoside (IPTG). lac repressor encoded by lacI
   1817..1847    -  promoter       lac promoter: promoter for the E. coli lac operon
   1862..1883    -  protein_bind   CAP binding site: CAP binding activates transcription in the presence of cAMP. E. coli catabolite activator protein
   1896..1988    -  CDS            lacI (fragment): lac repressor; lacI; The lac repressor binds to the lac operator to inhibit transcription in E. coli. This inhibition can be relieved by adding lactose or isopropyl-β-D-thiogalactopyranoside (IPTG).
   2171..2759    -  rep_origin     ori: high-copy-number ColE1/pMB1/pBR322/pUC origin of replication
   2930..3790    -  CDS            AmpR: β-lactamase; bla; confers resistance to ampicillin, carbenicillin, and related antibiotics
   3791..3895    -  promoter       AmpR promoter: bla
   3922..4350    +  rep_origin     f1 ori (sequence partly withheld): f1 bacteriophage origin of replication; arrow indicates direction of (+) strand synthesis
   4381..4536    -  CDS            lacZα (fragment): LacZα fragment of β-galactosidase; lacZ fragment
   4544..4562    +  promoter       T7 promoter: promoter for bacteriophage T7 RNA polymerase
   4571..4588    +  misc_feature   MCS (fragment): pBluescript multiple cloning site
   4701..4823    +  promoter       hsp70 promoter (fragment): Drosophila melanogaster hsp70Bb promoter
   4867..5499    +  CDS            mTurquoise (fragment): mTurquoise is a basic (constitutively fluorescent) cyan fluorescent protein published in 2010, derived from Aequorea victoria. It has low acid sensitivity.
   5500..5611    +  CDS            mini-white (fragment): Drosophila white gene eye color pigment; white; This is a modified version of the white gene lacking part of the first intron.
   5623..5747    +  protein_bind   attR2: mutant version of attR; recombination site for the Gateway® LR reaction LR Clonase™
   5791..6093    -  CDS            ccdB: CCDB_ECOLI - Also known as G, letB, letD. Experimental evidence at protein level: Swiss-Prot protein existence level 1. Toxic component of a type II toxin-antitoxin (TA) system, functioning in plasmid maintainence. Responsible for the post- segregational killing (PSK) of plasmid-free cells, also referred to as a plasmid addiction system. Half-life of over 2 hours. Cell killing by CcdB is accompanied by filamentation, defects in chromosome and plasmid segregation, defects in cell division, formation of anucleate cells, decreased DNA synthesis and plasmid loss. Interferes with the activity of DN
   6098..6256    -  CDS            ccdA (fragment): CCDA_ECO57 - Also known as H, letA. Experimental evidence at protein level: Swiss-Prot protein existence level 1. Antitoxin component of a type II toxin-antitoxin (TA) system which inhibits the post-segregational killing (PSK) of plasmid-free cells, also referred to as a plasmid addiction system. Binds to and blocks the activity of CcdB; will also remove bound CcdB protein from the CcdB-GyrA complex by forming a CcdA-CcdB complex, a process termed rejuvenation. Functions as a transcriptional corepressor for the ccdAB operon, repression also requires CcdB (By similarity). From Escherichia coli
   6435..7094    -  CDS            CmR: chloramphenicol acetyltransferase; cat; confers resistance to chloramphenicol
   7095..7124    -  promoter       cat promoter (fragment): promoter of the E. coli cat gene encoding chloramphenicol acetyltransferase
   7148..7178    -  promoter       lac UV5 promoter: E. coli lac promoter with an "up" mutation
   7203..122     -  protein_bind   attR1 (across the origin): mutant version of attR; recombination site for the Gateway® LR reaction LR Clonase™
>Addgene plasmid #182169 | p{3P3-mTurquoise::GW,attB} | addgene full sequence | sequence record 357881 | Addgene NGS Result
AGTGACTGGATATGTTGTGTTTTACAGTATTATGTAGTCTGTTTTTTATGCAAAATCTAATTTAATATAT
TGATATTTATATCATTTTACGTTTCTCGTTCAGCTTTTTTGTACAAACTTGTGATAAACGAATTCTTGAA
GACGAAAGGGCACAAACAAATAGTGACACGAAACAGATTATTCTGGTAGCTGTTCTCGCTATATAAGACA
ATTTTTGAGATCATATCATGATCAAGACATCTAAAGGCATTCATTTTCGACTATATTCTTTTTTACAAAA
AATATAACAACCAGATATTTTAAGCTGATCCTAGATGCACAAAAAATAAATAAAAGTATAAACCTACTTC
GTAGGATACTTCGGGGTACTTTTTGTTCGGGGTTAGATGAGCATAACGCTTGTAGTTGATATTTGAGATC
CCCTATCATTGCAGCCAAACGAGAAGCGTGATCACATGGTCCTCCTCGAGTTCGTGACCGCCGCCGGCAT
CACCCTGGGCATGGACGAGCTGTACAAGTAAGTATAGTGCCTTGACCGAGCTCGCCCACTAAGCGTCGCG
CCACTTCAACGCTCGATGGGAGCGTCATTGGTGGGCGGGGTAACCGTCGAAATCAGTGTTTACGCTTCCA
ATCGCAACAAAAAATTCACTGCAACACTGAAAAGCATACGAAAACGATGAAGATTGTACGAGAAACCATA
AAGTATTTTATCCACAAAGACACGTATAGCAGAAAAGCCAAGTTAACTCGGCGATAAGTTGTGTACACAA
GAATAAAATCGGCCAGATTCAGTGTTGTCAGAAATAAGAAAACCCCACTATGTTTTTCTTTGCCTTTTCT
TTCTCCCAGCGATCATTCATTTCGTGGTGAAAGAACGGGGTCATTGCACGGAGTTTCGACTGCGGGAAAG
CAGAGCTGCCGTTCACTTCGTCTATAATTAGCGCTTTCTATTTTCCCCGATTCGGGCCGCTGCTGCGCTT
TTCCGCCTGCTGTTTGTGGCAAGTGTAGCAGCAGGCTGTGCACGCAGTGTGGCATGCACTTGGCTTTCCA
CCGTTGGTATCGATTCTCTGGGACGATGAGTCATTCCTTTCGGGGCCACAGCATAATCGTTGCCAGCTCA
CCGAAATGGTGACTTCATTTCTTAACTGCCGTCAAGCATGCGATTGTACATACATACATATTTATATATG
TACATATTTATGTGACTATGGTAGGTCGATATAATAGCAATCAACGCAAGCAAATGTGTCAGTCCTGCTT
ACAGGAACGATTCTATTTAGTAATTTTCGTTGTATAAAGTAATTATGTATGTATGTAAGCCCCATAAATC
TGAAACAATTAGGCAAAACCATGCGAAGCTCTCTAGTATAACTTCGTATAATGTATGCTATACGAAGTTC
TCGAGGGGGGGCCCGGTACCGTCGACGATGTAGGTCACGGTCTCGAAGCCGCGGTGCGGGTGCCAGGGCG
TGCCCTTGGGCTCCCCGGGCGCGTACTCCACCTCACCCATCTGGTCCATCATGATGAACGGGTCGAGGTG
GCGGTAGTTGATCCCGGCGAACGCGCGGCGCGCCGGGAAGCCCTCGCCCTCGAAACCGCTGGGCGCGGTG
GTCACGGTGAGCACGGGACGTGCGACGGCGTCGGCGGGTGCGGATACGCGGGGCAGCGTCAGCGGGTTCT
CGACGGTCACGGCGGGCATGTCGACACTAGTGGTACCCAGCTTTTGTTCCCTTTAGTGAGGGTTAATTGC
GCGCTTGGCGTAATCATGGTCATAGCTGTTTCCTGTGTGAAATTGTTATCCGCTCACAATTCCACACAAC
ATACGAGCCGGAAGCATAAAGTGTAAAGCCTGGGGTGCCTAATGAGTGAGCTAACTCACATTAATTGCGT
TGCGCTCACTGCCCGCTTTCCAGTCGGGAAACCTGTCGTGCCAGCTGCATTAATGAATCGGCCAACGCGC
GGGGAGAGGCGGTTTGCGTATTGGGCGCTCTTCCGCTTCCTCGCTCACTGACTCGCTGCGCTCGGTCGTT
CGGCTGCGGCGAGCGGTATCAGCTCACTCAAAGGCGGTAATACGGTTATCCACAGAATCAGGGGATAACG
CAGGAAAGAACATGTGAGCAAAAGGCCAGCAAAAGGCCAGGAACCGTAAAAAGGCCGCGTTGCTGGCGTT
TTTCCATAGGCTCCGCCCCCCTGACGAGCATCACAAAAATCGACGCTCAAGTCAGAGGTGGCGAAACCCG
ACAGGACTATAAAGATACCAGGCGTTTCCCCCTGGAAGCTCCCTCGTGCGCTCTCCTGTTCCGACCCTGC
CGCTTACCGGATACCTGTCCGCCTTTCTCCCTTCGGGAAGCGTGGCGCTTTCTCATAGCTCACGCTGTAG
GTATCTCAGTTCGGTGTAGGTCGTTCGCTCCAAGCTGGGCTGTGTGCACGAACCCCCCGTTCAGCCCGAC
CGCTGCGCCTTATCCGGTAACTATCGTCTTGAGTCCAACCCGGTAAGACACGACTTATCGCCACTGGCAG
CAGCCACTGGTAACAGGATTAGCAGAGCGAGGTATGTAGGCGGTGCTACAGAGTTCTTGAAGTGGTGGCC
TAACTACGGCTACACTAGAAGAACAGTATTTGGTATCTGCGCTCTGCTGAAGCCAGTTACCTTCGGAAAA
AGAGTTGGTAGCTCTTGATCCGGCAAACAAACCACCGCTGGTAGCGGTGGTTTTTTTGTTTGCAAGCAGC
AGATTACGCGCAGAAAAAAAGGATCTCAAGAAGATCCTTTGATCTTTTCTACGGGGTCTGACGCTCAGTG
GAACGAAAACTCACGTTAAGGGATTTTGGTCATGAGATTATCAAAAAGGATCTTCACCTAGATCCTTTTA
AATTAAAAATGAAGTTTTAAATCAATCTAAAGTATATATGAGTAAACTTGGTCTGACAGTTACCAATGCT
TAATCAGTGAGGCACCTATCTCAGCGATCTGTCTATTTCGTTCATCCATAGTTGCCTGACTCCCCGTCGT
GTAGATAACTACGATACGGGAGGGCTTACCATCTGGCCCCAGTGCTGCAATGATACCGCGAGACCCACGC
TCACCGGCTCCAGATTTATCAGCAATAAACCAGCCAGCCGGAAGGGCCGAGCGCAGAAGTGGTCCTGCAA
CTTTATCCGCCTCCATCCAGTCTATTAATTGTTGCCGGGAAGCTAGAGTAAGTAGTTCGCCAGTTAATAG
TTTGCGCAACGTTGTTGCCATTGCTACAGGCATCGTGGTGTCACGCTCGTCGTTTGGTATGGCTTCATTC
AGCTCCGGTTCCCAACGATCAAGGCGAGTTACATGATCCCCCATGTTGTGCAAAAAAGCGGTTAGCTCCT
TCGGTCCTCCGATCGTTGTCAGAAGTAAGTTGGCCGCAGTGTTATCACTCATGGTTATGGCAGCACTGCA
TAATTCTCTTACTGTCATGCCATCCGTAAGATGCTTTTCTGTGACTGGTGAGTACTCAACCAAGTCATTC
TGAGAATAGTGTATGCGGCGACCGAGTTGCTCTTGCCCGGCGTCAATACGGGATAATACCGCGCCACATA
GCAGAACTTTAAAAGTGCTCATCATTGGAAAACGTTCTTCGGGGCGAAAACTCTCAAGGATCTTACCGCT
GTTGAGATCCAGTTCGATGTAACCCACTCGTGCACCCAACTGATCTTCAGCATCTTTTACTTTCACCAGC
GTTTCTGGGTGAGCAAAAACAGGAAGGCAAAATGCCGCAAAAAAGGGAATAAGGGCGACACGGAAATGTT
GAATACTCATACTCTTCCTTTTTCAATATTATTGAAGCATTTATCAGGGTTATTGTCTCATGAGCGGATA
CATATTTGAATGTATTTAGAAAAATAAACAAATAGGGGTTCCGCGCACATTTCCCCGAAAAGTGCCACCT
G
[124 nt withheld, positions 3922-4045]
C
[91 nt withheld, positions 4047-4137]
A
[49 nt withheld, positions 4139-4187]
CCTTTGACGTTGGAGTCCACGTTCTTT
[37 nt withheld, positions 4215-4251]
ACCCTATCTCGGTCTATTCTTTTGATTTATAAGGGATTTTGCCGATTTCGGCCTATTGGTTAAAAAATGA
GCTGATTTAACAAAAATTTAACGCGAATTTTAACAAAATATTAACGCTTACAATTTCCATTCGCCATTCA
GGCTGCGCAACTGTTGGGAAGGGCGATCGGTGCGGGCCTCTTCGCTATTACGCCAGCTGGCGAAAGGGGG
ATGTGCTGCAAGGCGATTAAGTTGGGTAACGCCAGGGTTTTCCCAGTCACGACGTTGTAAAACGACGGCC
AGTGAGCGCGCGTAATACGACTCACTATAGGGCGAATTGGAGCTCCACCGCGGTGGCCATATGCAATGGT
TAATTCGAGCTCGCCCGGGGATCTAATTCAATTAGAGACTAATTCAATTAGAGCTAATTCAATTAGGATC
CAAGCTTATCGATTTCGAACCCTCGACCGCCGGAGTATAAATAGAGGCGCTTCGTCTACGGAGCGACAAT
TCAATTCAAACAAGCAAAGTGAACACGTCGCTAAGCGAAAGCTAAGCAAATAAACAAGCGCAGCTGAACA
AGCTAAACAATCGGGGTACCGCTAGAGTCGACGGTACGATCCACCGGTCGCCACCATGGTGTCCAAGGGA
GAGGAGCTGTTCACCGGAGTCGTGCCAATCCTCGTCGAGCTGGATGGTGACGTGAACGGCCATAAGTTCT
CCGTGTCCGGTGAGGGCGAAGGTGACGCCACCTACGGAAAGCTGACCCTGAAGTTCATCTGCACCACCGG
TAAGCTGCCCGTCCCCTGGCCCACCCTGGTCACCACCCTGTCCTGGGGAGTGCAGTGCTTCGCTCGCTAC
CCCGACCACATGAAGCAGCACGACTTCTTCAAGTCCGCCATGCCAGAAGGATACGTTCAGGAGCGCACCA
TCTTCTTCAAGGACGATGGCAACTACAAGACCCGCGCCGAGGTGAAGTTCGAGGGCGATACCCTGGTCAA
CCGTATCGAGCTGAAGGGCATCGACTTCAAGGAGGACGGCAACATCTTGGGTCACAAGCTGGAGTACAAC
TACATTAGCGACAACGTGTACATCACCGCTGATAAGCAGAAGAACGGCATCAAGGCTAACTTCAAGATCC
GTCACAACATCGAGGATGGCGGCGTCCAGCTGGCTGATCACTACCAGCAGAACACCCCCATTGGTGATGG
TCCCGTGCTGCTGCCCGATAATCACTACCTGTCCACCCAGTCCAAGCTCTCCAAGGACGTGAGTAGTACA
TGTGCATACATCTTAAGTTCACTTGATCTATAGGAACTGCGATTGCAACATCAAATTGTCTGCGGCGTGA
GAACTGCGACCCACAAAAATCCCAAACCGCGGCCGTTTATCACCACTTTGTACAAGAAAGCTGAACGAGA
AACGTAAAATGATATAAATATCAATATATTAAATTAGATTTTGCATAAAAAACAGACTACATAATACTGT
AAAACACAACATATCCAGTCACTATGGTCGACCTGCAGACTGGCTGTGTATAAGGGAGCCTGACATTTAT
ATTCCCCAGAACATCAGGTTAATGGCGTTTTTGATGTCATTTTCGCGGTGGCTGAGATCAGCCACTTCTT
CCCCGATAACGGAGACCGGCACACTGGCCATATCGGTGGTCATCATGCGCCAGCTTTCATCCCCGATATG
CACCACCGGGTAAAGTTCACGGGAGACTTTATCTGACAGCAGACGTGCACTGGCCAGGGGGATCACCATC
CGTCGCCCGGGCGTGTCAATAATATCACTCTGTACATCCACAAACAGACGATAACGGCTCTCTCTTTTAT
AGGTGTAAACCTTAAACTGCATTTCACCAGCCCCTGTTCTCGTCAGCAAAAGAGCCGTTCATTTCAATAA
ACCGGGCGACCTCAGCCATCCCTTCCTGATTTTCCGCTTTCCAGCGTTCGGCACGCAGACGACGGGCTTC
ATTCTGCATGGTTGTGCTTACCAGACCGGAGATATTGACATCATATATGCCTTGAGCAACTGATAGCTGT
CGCTGTCAACTGTCACTGTAATACGCTGCTTCATAGCATACCTCTTTTTGACATACTTCGGGTATACATA
TCAGTATATATTCTTATACCGCAAAAATCAGCGCGCAAATACGCATACTGTTATCTGGCTTTTAGTAAGC
CGGATCCACGCGTTTACGCCCCGCCCTGCCACTCATCGCAGTACTGTTGTAATTCATTAAGCATTCTGCC
GACATGGAAGCCATCACAAACGGCATGATGAACCTGAATCGCCAGCGGCATCAGCACCTTGTCGCCTTGC
GTATAATATTTGCCCATGGTGAAAACGGGGGCGAAGAAGTTGTCCATATTGGCCACGTTTAAATCAAAAC
TGGTGAAACTCACCCAGGGATTGGCTGAGACGAAAAACATATTCTCAATAAACCCTTTAGGGAAATAGGC
CAGGTTTTCACCGTAACACGCCACATCTTGCGAATATATGTGTAGAAACTGCCGGAAATCGTCGTGGTAT
TCACTCCAGAGCGATGAAAACGTTTCAGTTTGCTCATGGAAAACGGTGTAACAAGGGTGAACACTATCCC
ATATCACCAGCTCACCGTCTTTCATTGCCATACGGAATTCCGGATGAGCATTCATCAGGCGGGCAAGAAT
GTGAATAAAGGCCGGATAAAACTTGTGCTTATTTTTCTTTACGGTCTTTAAAAAGGCCGTAATATCCAGC
TGAACGGTCTGGTTATAGGTACATTGAGCAACTGACTGAAATGCCTCAAAATGTTCTTTACGATGCCATT
GGGATATATCAACGGTGGTATATCCAGTGATTTTTTTCTCCATTTTAGCTTCCTTAGCTCCTGAAAATCT
CGACGGATCCTAACTCAAAATCCACACATTATACGAGCCGGAAGCATAAAGTGTAAAGCCTGGGGTGCCT
AATGCGGCCGCCAT
